>Addgene plasmid #62157 | pMuLE ENTR CMV iRFP L5-L2 | depositor full sequence | sequence record 101441 | Full Sequence
CTAGAGGTACCCAGCTTTCTTGTACAAAGTTGGCATTATAAGAAAGCATTGCTTATCAATTTGTTGCAAC
GAACAGGTCACTATCAGTCAAAATAAAATCATTATTTGCCATCCAGCTGCAGGGCGGCCGCGATATCCCC
TATAGTGAGTCGTATTACATGGTCATAGCTGTTTCCTGGCAGCTCTGGCCCGTGTCTCAAAATCTCTGAT
GTTACATTGCACAAGATAAAAATATATCATCATGAACAATAAAACTGTCTGCTTACATAAACAGTAATAC
AAGGGGTGTTATGAGCCATATTCAACGGGAAACGTCGAGGCCGCGATTAAATTCCAACATGGATGCTGAT
TTATATGGGTATAAATGGGCTCGCGATAATGTCGGGCAATCAGGTGCGACAATCTATCGCTTGTATGGGA
AGCCCGATGCGCCAGAGTTGTTTCTGAAACATGGCAAAGGTAGCGTTGCCAATGATGTTACAGATGAGAT
GGTCAGACTAAACTGGCTGACGGAATTTATGCCTCTTCCGACCATCAAGCATTTTATCCGTACTCCTGAT
GATGCATGGTTACTCACCACTGCGATCCCCGGAAAAACAGCATTCCAGGTATTAGAAGAATATCCTGATT
CAGGTGAAAATATTGTTGATGCGCTGGCAGTGTTCCTGCGCCGGTTGCATTCGATTCCTGTTTGTAATTG
TCCTTTTAACAGCGATCGCGTATTTCGTCTCGCTCAGGCGCAATCACGAATGAATAACGGTTTGGTTGAT
GCGAGTGATTTTGATGACGAGCGTAATGGCTGGCCTGTTGAACAAGTCTGGAAAGAAATGCATAAACTTT
TGCCATTCTCACCGGATTCAGTCGTCACTCATGGTGATTTCTCACTTGATAACCTTATTTTTGACGAGGG
GAAATTAATAGGTTGTATTGATGTTGGACGAGTCGGAATCGCAGACCGATACCAGGATCTTGCCATCCTA
TGGAACTGCCTCGGTGAGTTTTCTCCTTCATTACAGAAACGGCTTTTTCAAAAATATGGTATTGATAATC
CTGATATGAATAAATTGCAGTTTCATTTGATGCTCGATGAGTTTTTCTAATCAGAATTGGTTAATTGGTT
GTAACACTGGCAGAGCATTACGCTGACTTGACGGGACGGCGCAAGCTCATGACCAAAATCCCTTAACGTG
AGTTACGCGTCGTTCCACTGAGCGTCAGACCCCGTAGAAAAGATCAAAGGATCTTCTTGAGATCCTTTTT
TTCTGCGCGTAATCTGCTGCTTGCAAACAAAAAAACCACCGCTACCAGCGGTGGTTTGTTTGCCGGATCA
AGAGCTACCAACTCTTTTTCCGAAGGTAACTGGCTTCAGCAGAGCGCAGATACCAAATACTGTTCTTCTA
GTGTAGCCGTAGTTAGGCCACCACTTCAAGAACTCTGTAGCACCGCCTACATACCTCGCTCTGCTAATCC
TGTTACCAGTGGCTGCTGCCAGTGGCGATAAGTCGTGTCTTACCGGGTTGGACTCAAGACGATAGTTACC
GGATAAGGCGCAGCGGTCGGGCTGAACGGGGGGTTCGTGCACACAGCCCAGCTTGGAGCGAACGACCTAC
ACCGAACTGAGATACCTACAGCGTGAGCTATGAGAAAGCGCCACGCTTCCCGAAGGGAGAAAGGCGGACA
GGTATCCGGTAAGCGGCAGGGTCGGAACAGGAGAGCGCACGAGGGAGCTTCCAGGGGGAAACGCCTGGTA
TCTTTATAGTCCTGTCGGGTTTCGCCACCTCTGACTTGAGCGTCGATTTTTGTGATGCTCGTCAGGGGGG
CGGAGCCTATGGAAAAACGCCAGCAACGCGGCCTTTTTACGGTTCCTGGCCTTTTGCTGGCCTTTTGCTC
ACATGTTCTTTCCTGCGTTATCCCCTGATTCTGTGGATAACCGTATTACCGCCTTTGAGTGAGCTGATAC
CGCTCGCCGCAGCCGAACGACCGAGCGCAGCGAGTCAGTGAGCGAGGAAGCGGAAGAGCGCCCAATACGC
AAACCGCCTCTCCCCGCGCGTTGGCCGATTCATTAATGCAGCTGGCACGACAGGTTTCCCGACTGGAAAG
CGGGCAGTGAGCGCAACGCAATTAATACGCGTACCGCTAGCCAGGAAGAGTTTGTAGAAACGCAAAAAGG
CCATCCGTCAGGATGGCCTTCTGCTTAGTTTGATGCCTGGCAGTTTATGGCGGGCGTCCTGCCCGCCACC
CTCCGGGCCGTTGCTTCACAACGTTCAAATCCGCTCCCGGCGGATTTGTCCTACTCAGGAGAGCGTTCAC
CGACAAACAACAGATAAAACGAAAGGCCCAGTCTTCCGACTGAGCCTTTCGTTTTATTTGATGCCTGGCA
GTTCCCTACTCTCGCGTTAACGCTAGCATGGATGTTTTCCCAGTCACGACGTTGTAAAACGACGGCCAGT
CTTAAGCTCGGGCCCCAAATAATGATTTTATTTTGACTGATAGTGACCTGTTCGTTGCAACAAATTGATG
AGCAATGCTTTTTTATAATGCCAACTTTGTATACAAAAGTTGGCGATGTACGGGCCAGATATACGCGTTG
ACATTGATTATTGACTAGTTATTAATAGTAATCAATTACGGGGTCATTAGTTCATAGCCCATATATGGAG
TTCCGCGTTACATAACTTACGGTAAATGGCCCGCCTGGCTGACCGCCCAACGACCCCCGCCCATTGACGT
CAATAATGACGTATGTTCCCATAGTAACGCCAATAGGGACTTTCCATTGACGTCAATGGGTGGAGTATTT
ACGGTAAACTGCCCACTTGGCAGTACATCAAGTGTATCATATGCCAAGTACGCCCCCTATTGACGTCAAT
GACGGTAAATGGCCCGCCTGGCATTATGCCCAGTACATGACCTTATGGGACTTTCCTACTTGGCAGTACA
TCTACGTATTAGTCATCGCTATTACCATGGTGATGCGGTTTTGGCAGTACATCAATGGGCGTGGATAGCG
GTTTGACTCACGGGGATTTCCAAGTCTCCACCCCATTGACGTCAATGGGAGTTTGTTTTGGCACCAAAAT
CAACGGGACTTTCCAAAATGTCGTAACAACTCCGCCCCATTGACGCAAATGGGCGGTAGGCGTGTACGGT
GGGAGGTCTATATAAGCAGAGCTCTCTGGCTAACTAGAGAACCCACTGCTTACTGGCTTATCGAAATTAA
TACGACTCACTATAGGGAGACCCAAGCTTGGTACCGAGCTCGGATCTGCCGCCACCATGGCGGAAGGATC
CGTCGCCAGGCAGCCTGACCTCTTGACCTGCGACGATGAGCCGATCCATATCCCCGGTGCCATCCAACCG
CATGGACTGCTGCTCGCCCTCGCCGCCGACATGACGATCGTTGCCGGCAGCGACAACCTTCCCGAACTCA
CCGGACTGGCGATCGGCGCCCTGATCGGCCGCTCTGCGGCCGATGTCTTCGACTCGGAGACGCACAACCG
TCTGACGATCGCCTTGGCCGAGCCCGGGGCGGCCGTCGGAGCACCGATCACTGTCGGCTTCACGATGCGA
AAGGACGCAGGCTTCATCGGCTCCTGGCATCGCCATGATCAGCTCATCTTCCTCGAGCTCGAGCCTCCCC
AGCGGGACGTCGCCGAGCCGCAGGCGTTCTTCCGCCGCACCAACAGCGCCATCCGCCGCCTGCAGGCCGC
CGAAACCTTGGAAAGCGCCTGCGCCGCCGCGGCGCAAGAGGTGCGGAAGATTACCGGCTTCGATCGGGTG
ATGATCTATCGCTTCGCCTCCGACTTCAGCGGCGAAGTGATCGCAGAGGATCGGTGCGCCGAGGTCGAGT
CAAAACTAGGCCTGCACTATCCTGCCTCAACCGTGCCGGCGCAGGCCCGTCGGCTCTATACCATCAACCC
GGTACGGATCATTCCCGATATCAATTATCGGCCGGTGCCGGTCACCCCAGACCTCAATCCGGTCACCGGG
CGGCCGATTGATCTTAGCTTCGCCATCCTGCGCAGCGTCTCGCCCGTCCATCTGGAATTCATGCGCAACA
TAGGCATGCACGGCACGATGTCGATCTCGATTTTGCGCGGCGAGCGACTGTGGGGATTGATCGTTTGCCA
TCACCGAACGCCGTACTACGTCGATCTCGATGGCCGCCAAGCCTGCGAGCTAGTCGCCCAGGTTCTGGCC
TGGCAGATCGGCGTGATGGAAGAGTGAGTCGACGCGGCCGCTCGAGCCTAAGCTT
Features (pLannotate 1.2.2; 14 found; start..end, strand, type, name):
      9..108     -  protein_bind   attL2: mutant version of attL; recombination site for the Gateway® LR reaction LR Clonase™
    139..157     -  promoter       T7 promoter: promoter for bacteriophage T7 RNA polymerase
    291..1100    +  CDS            KanR: aminoglycoside phosphotransferase; aph(3')-Ia; confers resistance to kanamycin in bacteria or G418 (Geneticin®) in eukaryotes
   1247..1835    +  rep_origin     ori: high-copy-number ColE1/pMB1/pBR322/pUC origin of replication
   2018..2110    +  CDS            lacI (fragment): lac repressor; lacI; The lac repressor binds to the lac operator to inhibit transcription in E. coli. This inhibition can be relieved by adding lactose or isopropyl-β-D-thiogalactopyranoside (IPTG).
   2165..2192    -  terminator     rrnB T2 terminator: transcription terminator T2 from the E. coli rrnB gene
   2324..2367    +  terminator     rrnB T1 terminator: Escherichia coli rrnB; transcription terminator T1 from the E. coli rrnB gene
   2414..2450    -  CDS            lacZα (fragment): LacZα fragment of β-galactosidase; lacZ fragment
   2467..2562    +  protein_bind   attL5: mutant version of attL; recombination site for the Gateway® LR reaction LR Clonase™
   2590..2969    +  enhancer       CMV enhancer: human cytomegalovirus immediate early enhancer
   2970..3173    +  promoter       CMV promoter: human cytomegalovirus (CMV) immediate early promoter
   3169..3202    +  LTR            5' LTR (truncated) (fragment): truncated 5' long terminal repeat (LTR) from HIV-1
   3218..3236    +  promoter       T7 promoter: promoter for bacteriophage T7 RNA polymerase
   3277..4224    +  CDS            iRFP713: iRFP713 is a basic (constitutively fluorescent) near ir fluorescent protein published in 2011, derived from Rhodopseudomonas palustris. It has low acid sensitivity. It requires the cofactor biliverdin for fluorescence.
