[The description below was written by a language model from this plasmid's Addgene catalogue record and pLannotate feature annotations shown in this document.]
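Description:
pMuLE ENTR CMV iRFP L5-L2 is a Gateway entry vector from the MuLE (Multiple Lentiviral Expression) modular cloning system. It is a small (about 4.3 kb) high-copy plasmid propagated in E. coli through a ColE1/pUC-type origin and selected with kanamycin via an aph(3')-Ia resistance gene. The record lists no named backbone. The annotated rrnB T1 and T2 terminators upstream of the recombination cassette are typical of Gateway entry plasmids, where they shield the insert from read-through transcription. Short lacI and lacZα fragments appear to be leftover vector sequence. M13 forward and reverse primer sites flank the cassette for sequencing.

The payload sits between an attL5 site and an attL2 site. It consists of the human cytomegalovirus immediate-early enhancer and promoter, followed by the coding sequence for iRFP713. This near-infrared fluorescent protein was engineered from a Rhodopseudomonas palustris bacteriophytochrome and needs biliverdin as its chromophore. A T7 promoter lies between the CMV promoter and the reporter. The very short "truncated 5' LTR" hit at the end of the CMV promoter is probably an annotation artefact of the promoter junction rather than a functional viral element. No polyadenylation signal is annotated within the module, and the entry plasmid carries no lentiviral packaging elements.

The L5-L2 configuration defines the module's position in a MultiSite Gateway LR reaction. There it is joined in fixed order and orientation with other entry modules bearing compatible att sites and transferred into a lentiviral destination vector. The resulting multi-cassette lentiviruses would express iRFP constitutively in mammalian cells, providing a near-infrared marker for tracking or imaging transduced cells alongside other genetic elements.
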