Addgene plasmid #62157: pMuLE ENTR CMV iRFP L5-L2
Purpose: MuLE (Multiple Lentiviral Expression) Entry vector containing a CMV promoter and iRFP module. Compatible with MultiSite Gateway cloning
Depositing lab: Ian Frew. Depositing organization: University of Zurich. Publication: A versatile modular vector system for rapid combinatorial mammalian genetics. Albers J, Danzer C, Rechsteiner M, Lehmann H, Brandt LP, Hejhal T, Catalano A, Busenhart P, Goncalves AF, Brandt S, Bode PK, Bode-Lesniewska B, Wild PJ, Frew IJ. J Clin Invest. 2015 Mar 9. pii: 79743. doi: 10.1172/JCI79743. PubMed 25751063.
Backbone
  Vector backbone: N/A
  Vector type: Mammalian Expression ; MuLE Gateway Entry Vector
Growth in bacteria
  Bacterial resistance: Kanamycin, 50 μg/mL
  Growth temperature: 37°C
  Growth strain: DH5alpha
  Copy number: High Copy
Gene/Insert
  Gene/Insert name: iRFP
  Species: Synthetic
  Promoter: CMV
  Cloning method: Gateway Cloning
  Sequencing primers: 5′ M13-fwd; 3′ M13-rev
Terms and licenses: Academic/Nonprofit Terms; Industry Terms: Not Available to Industry
How to cite: pMuLE ENTR CMV iRFP L5-L2 was a gift from Ian Frew (Addgene plasmid # 62157 ; http://n2t.net/addgene:62157 ; RRID:Addgene_62157)
