>Addgene plasmid #62157 | pMuLE ENTR CMV iRFP L5-L2 | addgene partial sequence | sequence record 103624 | M13-F20 5'-TGTAAAACGACGGCCAGT-3'
GACTGATAGTGACCTGTTCGTTGCAACAAATTGATGAGCAATGCTTTTTTATAATGCCAACTTTGTATAC
AAAAGTTGGCGATGTACGGGCCAGATATACGCGTTGACATTGATTATTGACTAGTTATTAATAGTAATCA
ATTACGGGGTCATTAGTTCATAGCCCATATATGGAGTTCCGCGTTACATAACTTACGGTAAATGGCCCGC
CTGGCTGACCGCCCAACGACCCCCGCCCATTGACGTCAATAATGACGTATGTTCCCATAGTAACGCCAAT
AGGGACTTTCCATTGACGTCAATGGGTGGAGTATTTACGGTAAACTGCCCACTTGGCAGTACATCAAGTG
TATCATATGCCAAGTACGCCCCCTATTGACGTCAATGACGGTAAATGGCCCGCCTGGCATTATGCCCAGT
ACATGACCTTATGGGACTTTCCTACTTGGCAGTACATCTACGTATTAGTCATCGCTATTACCATGGTGAT
GCGGTTTTGGCAGTACATCAATGGGCGTGGATAGCGGTTTGACTCACGGGGATTTCCAAGTCTCCACCCC
ATTGACGTCAATGGGAGTTTGTTTTGGCACCAAAATCAACGGGACTTTCCAAAATGTCGTAACAACTCCG
CCCCATTGACGCAAATGGGCGGTAGGCGTGTACGGTGGGAGGTCTATATAAGCAGAGCTCTCTGGCTAAC
TAGAGAACCCACTGCTTACTGGCTTATCGAAATTAATACGACTCACTATA
