>Addgene plasmid #62157 | pMuLE ENTR CMV iRFP L5-L2 | addgene partial sequence | sequence record 103625 | M13-Rev 5'-CAGGAAACAGCTATGACC-3'
TGCAGCTGGATGGCAAATAATGATTTTATTTTGACTGATAGTGACCTGTTCGTTGCAACAAATTGATAAG
CAATGCTTTCTTATAATGCCAACTTTGTACAAGAAAGCTGGGTACCTCTAGAAGCTTAGGCTCGAGCGGC
CGCGTCGACTCACTCTTCCATCACGCCGATCTGCCAGGCCAGAACCTGGGCGACTAGCTCGCAGGCTTGG
CGGCCATCGAGATCGACGTAGTACGGCGTTCGGTGATGGCAAACGATCAATCCCCACAGTCGCTCGCCGC
GCAAAATCGAGATCGACATCGTGCCGTGCATGCCTATGTTGCGCATGAATTCCAGATGGACGGGCGAGAC
GCTGCGCAGGATGGCGAAGCTAAGATCAATCGGCCGCCCGGTGACCGGATTGAGGTCTGGGGTGACCGGC
ACCGGCCGATAATTGATATCGGGAATGATCCGTACCGGGTTGATGGTATAGAGCCGACGGGCCTGCGCCG
GCACGGTTGAGGCAGGATAGTGCAGGCCTAGTTTTGACTCGACCTCGGCGCACCGATCCTCTGCGATCAC
TTCGCCGCTGAAGTCGGAGGCGAAGCGATAGATCATCACCCGATCGAAGCCGGTAATCTTCCGCACCTCT
TGCGCCGCGGCGGCGCAGGCGCTTTCCAAGGTTTCGGCGGCCTGCAGGCGGCGGATGGCGCTGTTGGTGC
GGCGG
