>Addgene plasmid #62157 | pMuLE ENTR CMV iRFP L5-L2 | addgene partial sequence | sequence record 108756 | CMV-F 5'-CGCAAATGGGCGGTAGGCGTG-3'
ACTGCTTACTGGCTTATCGAAATTAATACGACTCACTATAGGGAGACCCAAGCTTGGTACCGAGCTCGGA
TCTGCCGCCACCATGGCGGAAGGATCCGTCGCCAGGCAGCCTGACCTCTTGACCTGCGACGATGAGCCGA
TCCATATCCCCGGTGCCATCCAACCGCATGGACTGCTGCTCGCCCTCGCCGCCGACATGACGATCGTTGC
CGGCAGCGACAACCTTCCCGAACTCACCGGACTGGCGATCGGCGCCCTGATCGGCCGCTCTGCGGCCGAT
GTCTTCGACTCGGAGACGCACAACCGTCTGACGATCGCCTTGGCCGAGCCCGGGGCGGCCGTCGGAGCAC
CGATCACTGTCGGCTTCACGATGCGAAAGGACGCAGGCTTCATCGGCTCCTGGCATCGCCATGATCAGCT
CATCTTCCTCGAGCTCGAGCCTCCCCAGCGGGACGTCGCCGAGCCGCAGGCGTTCTTCCGCCGCACCAAC
AGCGCCATCCGCCGCCTGCAGGCCGCCGAAACCTTGGAAAGCGCCTGCGCCGCCGCGGCGCAAGAGGTGC
GGAAGATTACCGGCTTCGATCGGGTGATGATCTATCGCTTCGCCTCCGACTTCAGCGGCGAAGTGATCGC
AGAGGATCGGTGCGCCGAGGTCGAGTCAAAACTAGGCCTGCACTATCCTGCCTCAACCGTGCCGGCGCAG
GCCCGTCGGCTCTATACCATCAACCCGGTACGGATCATTCCCGATATCAATTATCGGCCGGTGCCGGTCA
